>Addgene plasmid #71508 | pGL3-RpS12-Gateway | depositor full sequence | sequence record 129526 | pGL3-RpS12-Gateway sequence 6697 bps
GGCCGCAATAAAATATCTTTATTTTCATTACATCTGTGTGTTGGTTTTTTGTGTGAATCGATAGTACTAA
CATACGCTCTCCATCAAAACAAAACGAAACAAAACAAACTAGCAAAATAGGCTGTCCCCAGTGCAAGTGC
AGGTGCCAGAACATTTCTCTATCGATAGGTACCGAGCTCTTACGCGTCCATGCATGCTATGGGAATTCCC
ATCAGACGTCTGGCTCGAGATCTGCAATCTTGTACCAATAGCTAAAAACTCACATCTCCAGCGCCATGCC
GATTTTGTTCTCTTTCTTTCCGGTTGTCAAAAGGTACAGATGCTTGGATTTTATTTCTCCGAAATGAAGA
GGTTTTCTTATCGAAAATGTAATAAATATGAACAATTAACTATCTTTTCCAGTGCAGTGCATCCTTAACC
GCAGAACAATGGAAGACGCCAAAAACATAAAGAAAGGCCCGGCGCCATTCTATCCGCTGGAAGATGGAAC
CGCTGGAGAGCAACTGCATAAGGCTATGAAGAGATACGCCCTGGTTCCTGGAACAATTGCTTTTACAGAT
GCACATATCGAGGTGGACATCACTTACGCTGAGTACTTCGAAATGTCCGTTCGGTTGGCAGAAGCTATGA
AACGATATGGGCTGAATACAAATCACAGAATCGTCGTATGCAGTGAAAACTCTCTTCAATTCTTTATGCC
GGTGTTGGGCGCGTTATTTATCGGAGTTGCAGTTGCGCCCGCGAACGACATTTATAATGAACGTGAATTG
CTCAACAGTATGGGCATTTCGCAGCCTACCGTGGTGTTCGTTTCCAAAAAGGGGTTGCAAAAAATTTTGA
ACGTGCAAAAAAAGCTCCCAATCATCCAAAAAATTATTATCATGGATTCTAAAACGGATTACCAGGGATT
TCAGTCGATGTACACGTTCGTCACATCTCATCTACCTCCCGGTTTTAATGAATACGATTTTGTGCCAGAG
TCCTTCGATAGGGACAAGACAATTGCACTGATCATGAACTCCTCTGGATCTACTGGTCTGCCTAAAGGTG
TCGCTCTGCCTCATAGAACTGCCTGCGTGAGATTCTCGCATGCCAGAGATCCTATTTTTGGCAATCAAAT
CATTCCGGATACTGCGATTTTAAGTGTTGTTCCATTCCATCACGGTTTTGGAATGTTTACTACACTCGGA
TATTTGATATGTGGATTTCGAGTCGTCTTAATGTATAGATTTGAAGAAGAGCTGTTTCTGAGGAGCCTTC
AGGATTACAAGATTCAAAGTGCGCTGCTGGTGCCAACCCTATTCTCCTTCTTCGCCAAAAGCACTCTGAT
TGACAAATACGATTTATCTAATTTACACGAAATTGCTTCTGGTGGCGCTCCCCTCTCTAAGGAAGTCGGG
GAAGCGGTTGCCAAGAGGTTCCATCTGCCAGGTATCAGGCAAGGATATGGGCTCACTGAGACTACATCAG
CTATTCTGATTACACCCGAGGGGGATGATAAACCGGGCGCGGTCGGTAAAGTTGTTCCATTTTTTGAAGC
GAAGGTTGTGGATCTGGATACCGGGAAAACGCTGGGCGTTAATCAAAGAGGCGAACTGTGTGTGAGAGGT
CCTATGATTATGTCCGGTTATGTAAACAATCCGGAAGCGACCAACGCCTTGATTGACAAGGATGGATGGC
TACATTCTGGAGACATAGCTTACTGGGACGAAGACGAACACTTCTTCATCGTTGACCGCCTGAAGTCTCT
GATTAAGTACAAAGGCTATCAGGTGGCTCCCGCTGAATTGGAATCCATCTTGCTCCAACACCCCAACATC
TTCGACGCAGGTGTCGCAGGTCTTCCCGACGATGACGCCGGTGAACTTCCCGCCGCCGTTGTTGTTTTGG
AGCACGGAAAGACGATGACGGAAAAAGAGATCGTGGATTACGTCGCCAGTCAAGTAACAACCGCGAAAAA
GTTGCGCGGAGGAGTTGTGTTTGTGGACGAAGTACCGAAAGGTCTTACCGGAAAACTCGACGCAAGAAAA
ATCAGAGAGATCCTCATAAAGGCCAAGAAGGGCGGAAAGATCGCCGTGTAATTCTAGAGTCGGGGCGGCC
GGCCGCTTCGAGCAGACATGATAAGATACATTGATGAGTTTGGACAAACCACAACTAGAATGCAGTGAAA
AAAATGCTTTATTTGTGAAATTTGTGATGCTATTGCTTTATTTGTAACCATTATAAGCTGCAATAAACAA
GTTAACAACAACAATTGCATTCATTTTATGTTTCAGGTTCAGGGGGAGGTGTGGGAGGTTTTTTAAAGCA
AGTAAAACCTCTACAAATGTGGTAAAATCGATAAGGATCCGTCGACCGATGCCCTTGAGAGCCTTCAACC
CAGTCAGCTCCTTCCGGTGGGCGCGGGGCATGACTATCGTCGCCGCACTTATGACTGTCTTCTTTATCAT
GCAACTCGTAGGACAGGTGCCGGCAGCACAAGTTTGTACAAAAAAGCTGAACGAGAAACGTAAAATGATA
TAAATATCAATATATTAAATTAGATTTTGCATAAAAAACAGACTACATAATACTGTAAAACACAACATAT
CCAGTCACTATGGCGGCCGCATTAGGCACCCCAGGCTTTACACTTTATGCTTCCGGCTCGTATAATGTGT
GGATTTTGAGTTAGGATCCGTCGAGATTTTCAGGAGCTAAGGAAGCTAAAATGGAGAAAAAAATCACTGG
ATATACCACCGTTGATATATCCCAATGGCATCGTAAAGAACATTTTGAGGCATTTCAGTCAGTTGCTCAA
TGTACCTATAACCAGACCGTTCAGCTGGATATTACGGCCTTTTTAAAGACCGTAAAGAAAAATAAGCACA
AGTTTTATCCGGCCTTTATTCACATTCTTGCCCGCCTGATGAATGCTCATCCGGAATTCCGTATGGCAAT
GAAAGACGGTGAGCTGGTGATATGGGATAGTGTTCACCCTTGTTACACCGTTTTCCATGAGCAAACTGAA
ACGTTTTCATCGCTCTGGAGTGAATACCACGACGATTTCCGGCAGTTTCTACACATATATTCGCAAGATG
TGGCGTGTTACGGTGAAAACCTGGCCTATTTCCCTAAAGGGTTTATTGAGAATATGTTTTTCGTCTCAGC
CAATCCCTGGGTGAGTTTCACCAGTTTTGATTTAAACGTGGCCAATATGGACAACTTCTTCGCCCCCGTT
TTCACCATGGGCAAATATTATACGCAAGGCGACAAGGTGCTGATGCCGCTGGCGATTCAGGTTCATCATG
CCGTTTGTGATGGCTTCCATGTCGGCAGAATGCTTAATGAATTACAACAGTACTGCGATGAGTGGCAGGG
CGGGGCGTAAACGCGTGGATCCGGCTTACTAAAAGCCAGATAACAGTATGCGTATTTGCGCGCTGATTTT
TGCGGTATAAGAATATATACTGATATGTATACCCGAAGTATGTCAAAAAGAGGTATGCTATGAAGCAGCG
TATTACAGTGACAGTTGACAGCGACAGCTATCAGTTGCTCAAGGCATATATGATGTCAATATCTCCGGTC
TGGTAAGCACAACCATGCAGAATGAAGCCCGTCGTCTGCGTGCCGAACGCTGGAAAGCGGAAAATCAGGA
AGGGATGGCTGAGGTCGCCCGGTTTATTGAAATGAACGGCTCTTTTGCTGACGAGAACAGGGGCTGGTGA
AATGCAGTTTAAGGTTTACACCTATAAAAGAGAGAGCCGTTATCGTCTGTTTGTGGATGTACAGAGTGAT
ATTATTGACACGCCCGGGCGACGGATGGTGATCCCCCTGGCCAGTGCACGTCTGCTGTCAGATAAAGTCT
CCCGTGAACTTTACCCGGTGGTGCATATCGGGGATGAAAGCTGGCGCATGATGACCACCGATATGGCCAG
TGTGCCGGTCTCCGTTATCGGGGAAGAAGTGGCTGATCTCAGCCACCGCGAAAATGACATCAAAAACGCC
ATTAACCTGATGTTCTGGGGAATATAAATGTCAGGCTCCCTTATACACAGCCAGTCTGCAGGTCGACCAT
AGTGACTGGATATGTTGTGTTTTACAGTATTATGTAGTCTGTTTTTTATGCAAAATCTAATTTAATATAT
TGATATTTATATCATTTTACGTTTCTCGTTCAGCTTTCTTGTACAAAGTGGTGCTCTTCCGCTTCCTCGC
TCACTGACTCGCTGCGCTCGGTCGTTCGGCTGCGGCGAGCGGTATCAGCTCACTCAAAGGCGGTAATACG
GTTATCCACAGAATCAGGGGATAACGCAGGAAAGAACATGTGAGCAAAAGGCCAGCAAAAGGCCAGGAAC
CGTAAAAAGGCCGCGTTGCTGGCGTTTTTCCATAGGCTCCGCCCCCCTGACGAGCATCACAAAAATCGAC
GCTCAAGTCAGAGGTGGCGAAACCCGACAGGACTATAAAGATACCAGGCGTTTCCCCCTGGAAGCTCCCT
CGTGCGCTCTCCTGTTCCGACCCTGCCGCTTACCGGATACCTGTCCGCCTTTCTCCCTTCGGGAAGCGTG
GCGCTTTCTCATAGCTCACGCTGTAGGTATCTCAGTTCGGTGTAGGTCGTTCGCTCCAAGCTGGGCTGTG
TGCACGAACCCCCCGTTCAGCCCGACCGCTGCGCCTTATCCGGTAACTATCGTCTTGAGTCCAACCCGGT
AAGACACGACTTATCGCCACTGGCAGCAGCCACTGGTAACAGGATTAGCAGAGCGAGGTATGTAGGCGGT
GCTACAGAGTTCTTGAAGTGGTGGCCTAACTACGGCTACACTAGAAGAACAGTATTTGGTATCTGCGCTC
TGCTGAAGCCAGTTACCTTCGGAAAAAGAGTTGGTAGCTCTTGATCCGGCAAACAAACCACCGCTGGTAG
CGGTGGTTTTTTTGTTTGCAAGCAGCAGATTACGCGCAGAAAAAAAGGATCTCAAGAAGATCCTTTGATC
TTTTCTACGGGGTCTGACGCTCAGTGGAACGAAAACTCACGTTAAGGGATTTTGGTCATGAGATTATCAA
AAAGGATCTTCACCTAGATCCTTTTAAATTAAAAATGAAGTTTTAAATCAATCTAAAGTATATATGAGTA
AACTTGGTCTGACAGTTACCAATGCTTAATCAGTGAGGCACCTATCTCAGCGATCTGTCTATTTCGTTCA
TCCATAGTTGCCTGACTCCCCGTCGTGTAGATAACTACGATACGGGAGGGCTTACCATCTGGCCCCAGTG
CTGCAATGATACCGCGAGACCCACGCTCACCGGCTCCAGATTTATCAGCAATAAACCAGCCAGCCGGAAG
GGCCGAGCGCAGAAGTGGTCCTGCAACTTTATCCGCCTCCATCCAGTCTATTAATTGTTGCCGGGAAGCT
AGAGTAAGTAGTTCGCCAGTTAATAGTTTGCGCAACGTTGTTGCCATTGCTACAGGCATCGTGGTGTCAC
GCTCGTCGTTTGGTATGGCTTCATTCAGCTCCGGTTCCCAACGATCAAGGCGAGTTACATGATCCCCCAT
GTTGTGCAAAAAAGCGGTTAGCTCCTTCGGTCCTCCGATCGTTGTCAGAAGTAAGTTGGCCGCAGTGTTA
TCACTCATGGTTATGGCAGCACTGCATAATTCTCTTACTGTCATGCCATCCGTAAGATGCTTTTCTGTGA
CTGGTGAGTACTCAACCAAGTCATTCTGAGAATAGTGTATGCGGCGACCGAGTTGCTCTTGCCCGGCGTC
AATACGGGATAATACCGCGCCACATAGCAGAACTTTAAAAGTGCTCATCATTGGAAAACGTTCTTCGGGG
CGAAAACTCTCAAGGATCTTACCGCTGTTGAGATCCAGTTCGATGTAACCCACTCGTGCACCCAACTGAT
CTTCAGCATCTTTTACTTTCACCAGCGTTTCTGGGTGAGCAAAAACAGGAAGGCAAAATGCCGCAAAAAA
GGGAATAAGGGCGACACGGAAATGTTGAATACTCATACTCTTCCTTTTTCAATATTATTGAAGCATTTAT
CAGGGTTATTGTCTCATGAGCGGATACATATTTGAATGTATTTAGAAAAATAAACAAATAGGGGTTCCGC
GCACATTTCCCCGAAAAGTGCCACCTG
[124 nt withheld, positions 6118-6241]
C
[91 nt withheld, positions 6243-6333]
A
[49 nt withheld, positions 6335-6383]
CCTTTGACGTTGGAGTCCACGTTCTTT
[37 nt withheld, positions 6411-6447]
ACCCTATCTCGGTCTATTCTTTTGATTTATAAGGGATTTTGCCGATTTCGGCCTATTGGTTAAAAAATGA
GCTGATTTAACAAAAATTTAACGCGAATTTTAACAAAATATTAACGCTTACAATTTGCCATTCGCCATTC
AGGCTGCGCAACTGTTGGGAAGGGCGATCGGTGCGGGCCTCTTCGCTATTACGCCAGCCCAAGCTACCAT
GATAAGTAAGTAATATTAAGGTACGGGAGGTACTTGGAGC
Features (pLannotate 1.2.2; 18 found; start..end, strand, type, name):
      7..55      +  polyA_signal   poly(A) signal: synthetic polyadenylation signal
     69..160     +  misc_feature   pause site: RNA polymerase II transcriptional pause signal from the human α2 globin gene
    429..2081    +  CDS            luciferase: firefly luciferase; luc+; enhanced luc+ version of the luciferase gene
   2122..2243    -  polyA_signal   SV40 poly(A) signal: SV40 polyadenylation signal
   2266..2334    -  CDS            large T antigen (fragment): large T antigen from SV40 (simian virus 40)
   2350..2477    +  CDS            TcR (fragment): tetracycline efflux protein; tet; confers resistance to tetracycline
   2478..2602    +  protein_bind   attR1: mutant version of attR; recombination site for the Gateway® LR reaction LR Clonase™
   2627..2657    +  promoter       lac UV5 promoter: E. coli lac promoter with an "up" mutation
   2681..2710    +  promoter       cat promoter (fragment): promoter of the E. coli cat gene encoding chloramphenicol acetyltransferase
   2711..3370    +  CDS            CmR: chloramphenicol acetyltransferase; cat; confers resistance to chloramphenicol
   3549..3707    +  CDS            ccdA (fragment): CCDA_ECO57 - Also known as H, letA. Experimental evidence at protein level: Swiss-Prot protein existence level 1. Antitoxin component of a type II toxin-antitoxin (TA) system which inhibits the post-segregational killing (PSK) of plasmid-free cells, also referred to as a plasmid addiction system. Binds to and blocks the activity of CcdB; will also remove bound CcdB protein from the CcdB-GyrA complex by forming a CcdA-CcdB complex, a process termed rejuvenation. Functions as a transcriptional corepressor for the ccdAB operon, repression also requires CcdB (By similarity). From Escherichia coli
   3712..4014    +  CDS            ccdB: CCDB_ECOLI - Also known as G, letB, letD. Experimental evidence at protein level: Swiss-Prot protein existence level 1. Toxic component of a type II toxin-antitoxin (TA) system, functioning in plasmid maintainence. Responsible for the post- segregational killing (PSK) of plasmid-free cells, also referred to as a plasmid addiction system. Half-life of over 2 hours. Cell killing by CcdB is accompanied by filamentation, defects in chromosome and plasmid segregation, defects in cell division, formation of anucleate cells, decreased DNA synthesis and plasmid loss. Interferes with the activity of DN
   4058..4182    -  protein_bind   attR2: mutant version of attR; recombination site for the Gateway® LR reaction LR Clonase™
   4367..4955    -  rep_origin     ori: high-copy-number ColE1/pMB1/pBR322/pUC origin of replication
   5126..5986    -  CDS            AmpR: β-lactamase; bla; confers resistance to ampicillin, carbenicillin, and related antibiotics
   5987..6091    -  promoter       AmpR promoter: bla
   6118..6546    +  rep_origin     f1 ori (sequence partly withheld): f1 bacteriophage origin of replication; arrow indicates direction of (+) strand synthesis
   6578..6645    -  CDS            lacZα (fragment): LacZα fragment of β-galactosidase; lacZ fragment
