[The description below was written by a language model from this plasmid's Addgene catalogue record and pLannotate feature annotations shown in this document.]
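Description:
pGL3-RpS12-Gateway is an empty Gateway destination vector built on the Promega pGL3-Promoter luciferase reporter backbone and intended for insect (Drosophila) cell expression, where it serves as a validation vector for flySTARR-seq enhancer screens. It is a 6,697 bp high-copy plasmid carrying a ColE1/pUC-type origin and an f1 origin, with ampicillin resistance on the backbone and chloramphenicol resistance within the Gateway cassette. Because the cassette also encodes the CcdB toxin, the unrecombined vector is propagated in a ccdB-tolerant strain.

The reporter unit consists of the firefly luciferase (luc+) coding sequence followed by an SV40 polyadenylation signal. According to the catalogue entry, luciferase is driven by the core promoter of the ribosomal protein gene RpS12. This promoter is not annotated in the feature table, but it presumably lies in the unannotated interval just upstream of the luciferase gene. A synthetic poly(A) signal and a transcriptional pause site sit upstream of this region, standard pGL3 elements that limit read-through transcription from the backbone into the reporter. Downstream of the luciferase unit lies the Gateway cassette: attR1 and attR2 sites flanking the chloramphenicol acetyltransferase gene and ccdB. In an LR recombination reaction, a candidate sequence from an entry clone replaces this cassette, and loss of ccdB provides counterselection for recombinants.

Placing candidate enhancers downstream of the reporter mirrors the STARR-seq arrangement, so individual fragments can be tested by luciferase assay for their ability to activate the RpS12 core promoter. The associated work concerns enhancer–core-promoter specificity between developmental and housekeeping genes. Short annotated fragments of tetracycline resistance, large T antigen, ccdA and lacZα appear to be cloning remnants rather than functional parts.
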