Addgene plasmid #71508: pGL3-RpS12-Gateway
Purpose: (Empty Backbone) flySTARR-seq validation vector with Gateway cassette downstream of the firefly luciferase gene and the RpS12 core promoter
Depositing lab: Alexander Stark. Depositing organization: Research Institute of Molecular Pathology (IMP). Publication: Enhancer-core-promoter specificity separates developmental and housekeeping gene regulation. Zabidi MA, Arnold CD, Schernhuber K, Pagani M, Rath M, Frank O, Stark A. Nature. 2015 Feb 26;518(7540):556-9. doi: 10.1038/nature13994. Epub 2014 Dec 15. PubMed 25517091.
Backbone
  Vector backbone: pGL3-Promoter
  Backbone manufacturer: Promega
  Vector type: Insect Expression ; flySTARR-seq validation vector
  Tag / fusion protein: luciferase (N terminal on backbone)
Growth in bacteria
  Bacterial resistance: Chloramphenicol and Ampicillin, 25 & 100 μg/mL
  Growth temperature: 37°C
  Growth strain: ccdB Survival
  Copy number: High Copy
Gene/Insert
  Gene/Insert name: None
  Tag / fusion protein: luciferase (N terminal on backbone)
Terms and licenses: Academic/Nonprofit Terms; Industry Terms: Not Available to Industry
How to cite: pGL3-RpS12-Gateway was a gift from Alexander Stark (Addgene plasmid # 71508 ; http://n2t.net/addgene:71508 ; RRID:Addgene_71508)
