>Addgene plasmid #71508 | pGL3-RpS12-Gateway | addgene partial sequence | sequence record 132415 | Luc-F 5'-CAGTCAAGTAACAACCGCGA-3'
GTACCGAAAGGTCTTACCGGAAAACTCGACGCAAGAAAAATCAGAGAGATCCTCATAAAGGCCAAGAAGG
GCGGAAAGATCGCCGTGTAATTCTAGAGTCGGGGCGGCCGGCCGCTTCGAGCAGACATGATAAGATACAT
TGATGAGTTTGGACAAACCACAACTAGAATGCAGTGAAAAAAATGCTTTATTTGTGAAATTTGTGATGCT
ATTGCTTTATTTGTAACCATTATAAGCTGCAATAAACAAGTTAACAACAACAATTGCATTCATTTTATGT
TTCAGGTTCAGGGGGAGGTGTGGGAGGTTTTTTAAAGCAAGTAAAACCTCTACAAATGTGGTAAAATCGA
TAAGGATCCGTCGACCGATGCCCTTGAGAGCCTTCAACCCAGTCAGCTCCTTCCGGTGGGCGCGGGGCAT
GACTATCGTCGCCGCACTTATGACTGTCTTCTTTATCATGCAACTCGTAGGACAGGTGCCGGCAGCACAA
GTTTGTACAAAAAAGCTGAACGAGAAACGTAAAATGATATAAATATCAATATATTAAATTAGATTTTGCA
TAAAAAACAGACTACATAATACTGTAAAACACAACATATCCAGTCACTATGGCGGCCGCATTAGGCACCC
CAGGCTTTACACTTTATGCTTCCGGCTCGTATAATGTGTGGATTTTGAGTTAGGATCCGTCGAGATTTTC
AGGAGCTAAGGAAGCTAAAATGGAGAAA
