>Addgene plasmid #71508 | pGL3-RpS12-Gateway | addgene partial sequence | sequence record 132416 | LucNRev 5'-CCTTATGCAGTTGCTCTCC-3'
CCGGGCCTTTCTTTATGTTTTTGGCGTCTTCCATTGTTCTGCGGTTAAGGATGCACTGCACTGGAAAAGA
TAGTTAATTGTTCATATTTATTACATTTTCGATAAGAAAACCTCTTCATTTCGGAGAAATAAAATCCAAG
CATCTGTACCTTTTGACAACCGGAAAGAAAGAGAACAAAATCGGCATGGCGCTGGAGATGTGAGTTTTTA
GCTATTGGTACAAGATTGCAGATCTCGAGCCAGACGTCTGATGGGAATTCCCATAGCATGCATGGACGCG
TAAGAGCTCGGTACCTATCGATAGAGAAATGTTCTGGCACCTGCACTTGCACTGGGGACAGCCTATTTTG
CTAGTTTGTTTTGTTTCGTTTTGTTTTGATGGAGAGCGTATGTTAGTACTATCGATTCACACAAAAAACC
AACACACAGATGTAATGAAAATAAAGATATTTTATTGCGGCCGCTCCAAGTACCTCCCGTACCTTAATAT
TACTTACTTATCATGGTAGCTTGGGCTGGCGTAATAGCGAAGAGGCCCGCACCGATCGCCCTTCCCAACA
GTTGCGCAGCCTGAATGGCGAATGGCAAATTGTAAGCGTTAATATTTTGTTAAAATTCGCGTTAAATTTT
TGTTAAATCAGCTCATTTTTTAACCAATAGGCCGAAATCGGCAAAATCCCTTATAAATCAAAAGAATAGA
CCGAGATAGGGT
[37 nt withheld, positions 713-749]
A
