>Addgene plasmid #71508 | pGL3-RpS12-Gateway | addgene partial sequence | sequence record 133633 | EBV-rev 5'-GTGGTTTGTCCAAACTCATC-3'
CGACTCTAGAATTACACGGCGATCTTTCCGCCCTTCTTGGCCTTTATGAGGATCTCTCTGATTTTTCTTG
CGTCGAGTTTTCCGGTAAGACCTTTCGGTACTTCGTCCACAAACACAACTCCTCCGCGCAACTTTTTCGC
GGTTGTTACTTGACTGGCGACGTAATCCACGATCTCTTTTTCCGTCATCGTCTTTCCGTGCTCCAAAACA
ACAACGGCGGCGGGAAGTTCACCGGCGTCATCGTCGGGAAGACCTGCGACACCTGCGTCGAAGATGTTGG
GGTGTTGGAGCAAGATGGATTCCAATTCAGCGGGAGCCACCTGATAGCCTTTGTACTTAATCAGAGACTT
CAGGCGGTCAACGATGAAGAAGTGTTCGTCTTCGTCCCAGTAAGCTATGTCTCCAGAATGTAGCCATCCA
TCCTTGTCAATCAAGGCGTTGGTCGCTTCCGGATTGTTTACATAACCGGACATAATCATAGGACCTCTCA
CACACAGTTCGCCTCTTTGATTAACGCCCAGCGTTTTCCCGGTATCCAGATCCACAACCTTCGCTTCAAA
AAATGGAACAACTTTACCGACCGCGCCCGGTTTATCATCCCCCTCGGGTGTAATCAGAATAGCTGATGTA
GTCTCAGTGAGCCCATATCCTTGCCTGATACCTGGCAGATGGAACCTCTTGGCAACCGCTTCCCCGACTT
CCTTAGAGAGGGGAGCGCCACCAGAAGCAATTTCGTGTAAATTAGATAAATCGTATTTGTCAATCAGAGT
GCTTTTGGCGAAGAAGGAGAATAGGGTTGGCACCAGCAGCGCACTTTGAATCTTGTAATCCTGAAGGCTC
CTCAGA
