>Addgene plasmid #71508 | pGL3-RpS12-Gateway | addgene partial sequence | sequence record 133634 | ColEterm 5'-agctgataccgctcgccgcagccgaacg-3'
AAAGCTGAACGAGAAACGTAAAATGATATAAATATCAATATATTAAATTAGATTTTGCATAAAAAACAGA
CTACATAATACTGTAAAACACAACATATCCAGTCACTATGGTCGACCTGCAGACTGGCTGTGTATAAGGG
AGCCTGACATTTATATTCCCCAGAACATCAGGTTAATGGCGTTTTTGATGTCATTTTCGCGGTGGCTGAG
ATCAGCCACTTCTTCCCCGATAACGGAGACCGGCACACTGGCCATATCGGTGGTCATCATGCGCCAGCTT
TCATCCCCGATATGCACCACCGGGTAAAGTTCACGGGAGACTTTATCTGACAGCAGACGTGCACTGGCCA
GGGGGATCACCATCCGTCGCCCGGGCGTGTCAATAATATCACTCTGTACATCCACAAACAGACGATAACG
GCTCTCTCTTTTATAGGTGTAAACCTTAAACTGCATTTCACCAGCCCCTGTTCTCGTCAGCAAAAGAGCC
GTTCATTTCAATAAACCGGGCGACCTCAGCCATCCCTTCCTGATTTTCCGCTTTCCAGCGTTCGGCACGC
AGACGACGGGCTTCATTCTGCATGGTTGTGCTTACCAGACCGGAGATATTGACATCATATATGCCTTGAG
CAACTGATAGCTGTCGCTGTCAACTGTCACTGTAATACGCTGCTTCATAGCATACCTCTTTTTGACATAC
TTCGGGTATACATATCAGTATATATTCTTATACCGCAAAAATCAGCGCGCAAATACGCATACTGTTATCT
GGCTTTTAGTAAGCCGGATCCACGCGTTTACGCC
